>Addgene plasmid #244054 | mCherry_HA_H2B | addgene full sequence | sequence record 491089 | Addgene NGS Result
GACGGATCGGGAGATCTCCCGATCCCCTATGGTGCACTCTCAGTACAATCTGCTCTGATGCCGCATAGTT
AAGCCAGTATCTGCTCCCTGCTTGTGTGTTGGAGGTCGCTGAGTAGTGCGCGAGCAAAATTTAAGCTACA
ACAAGGCAAGGCTTGACCGACAATTGCATGAAGAATCTGCTTAGGGTTAGGCGTTTTGCGCTGCTTCGCG
ATGTACGGGCCAGATATACGCGTTGACATTGATTATTGACTAGTTATTAATAGTAATCAATTACGGGGTC
ATTAGTTCATAGCCCATATATGGAGTTCCGCGTTACATAACTTACGGTAAATGGCCCGCCTGGCTGACCG
CCCAACGACCCCCGCCCATTGACGTCAATAATGACGTATGTTCCCATAGTAACGCCAATAGGGACTTTCC
ATTGACGTCAATGGGTGGAGTATTTACGGTAAACTGCCCACTTGGCAGTACATCAAGTGTATCATATGCC
AAGTACGCCCCCTATTGACGTCAATGACGGTAAATGGCCCGCCTGGCATTATGCCCAGTACATGACCTTA
TGGGACTTTCCTACTTGGCAGTACATCTACGTATTAGTCATCGCTATTACCATGGTGATGCGGTTTTGGC
AGTACATCAATGGGCGTGGATAGCGGTTTGACTCACGGGGATTTCCAAGTCTCCACCCCATTGACGTCAA
TGGGAGTTTGTTTTGGCACCAAAATCAACGGGACTTTCCAAAATGTCGTAACAACTCCGCCCCATTGACG
CAAATGGGCGGTAGGCGTGTACGGTGGGAGGTCTATATAAGCAGAGCTCTCCCTATCAGTGATAGAGATC
TCCCTATCAGTGATAGAGATCGTCGACGAGCTCGTTTAGTGAACCGTCAGATCGCCTGGAGACGCCATCC
ACGCTGTTTTGACCTCCATAGAAGACACCGGGACCGATCCAGCCTCCGGACTCTAGCGTTTAAACTTAAG
CTTGGTACCGCCACCATGGTGAGCAAGGGCGAGGAGGATAACATGGCCATCATCAAGGAGTTCATGCGCT
TCAAGGTGCACATGGAGGGCTCCGTGAACGGCCACGAGTTCGAGATCGAGGGCGAGGGCGAGGGCCGCCC
CTACGAGGGCACCCAGACCGCCAAGCTGAAGGTGACCAAGGGTGGCCCCCTGCCCTTCGCCTGGGACATC
CTGTCCCCTCAGTTCATGTACGGCTCCAAGGCCTACGTGAAGCACCCCGCCGACATCCCCGACTACTTGA
AGCTGTCCTTCTCCGAGGGCTTCAAGTGGGAGCGCGTGATGAACTTCGAGGACGGCGGCGTGGTGACCGT
GACCCAGGACTCCTCCCTGCAGGACGGCGAGTTCATCTACAAGGTGAAGCTGCGCGGCACCAACTTCCCC
TCCGACGGCCCCGTAATGCAGAAGAAGACCATGGGCTGGGAGGCCTCCTCCGAGCGGATGTACCCCGAGG
ACGGCGCCCTGAAGGGCGAGATCAAGCAGAGGCTGAAGCTGAAGGACGGCGGCCACTACGACGCTGAGGT
CAAGACCACCTACAAGGCCAAGAAGCCCGTGCAGCTGCCCGGCGCCTACAACGTCAACATCAAGTTGGAC
ATCACCTCCCACAACGAGGACTACACCATCGTGGAACAGTACGAACGCGCCGAGGGCCGCCACTCCACCG
GCGGCATGGACGAGCTGTACAAGGATCAAAGCGGTCCGTACCCATACGATGTTCCAGATTACGCTACCAT
CATGCCAGAGCCAGCGAAGTCTGCTCCCGCCCCGAAAAAGGGCTCCAAGAAGGCGGTGACTAAGGCGCAG
AAGAAAGGCGGCAAGAAGCGCAAGCGCAGCCGCAAGGAGAGCTATTCCATCTATGTGTACAAGGTTCTGA
AGCAGGTCCACCCTGACACCGGCATTTCGTCCAAGGCCATGGGCATCATGAATTCGTTTGTGAACGACAT
TTTCGAGCGCATCGCAGGTGAGGCTTCCCGCCTGGCGCATTACAACAAGCGCTCGACCATCACCTCCAGG
GAGATCCAGACGGCCGTGCGCCTGCTGCTGCCTGGGGAGTTGGCCAAGCACGCCGTGTCCGAGGGTACTA
AGGCCATCACCAAGTACACCAGCGCTAAGTGACTCGAGTCTAGAGGGCCCGTTTAAACCCGCTGATCAGC
CTCGACTGTGCCTTCTAGTTGCCAGCCATCTGTTGTTTGCCCCTCCCCCGTGCCTTCCTTGACCCTGGAA
GGTGCCACTCCCACTGTCCTTTCCTAATAAAATGAGGAAATTGCATCGCATTGTCTGAGTAGGTGTCATT
CTATTCTGGGGGGTGGGGTGGGGCAGGACAGCAAGGGGGAGGATTGGGAAGACAATAGCAGGCATGCTGG
GGATGCGGTGGGCTCTATGGCTTCTGAGGCGGAAAGAACCAGCTGGGGCTCTAGGGGGTATCCCC
[124 nt withheld, positions 2446-2569]
C
[91 nt withheld, positions 2571-2661]
A
[49 nt withheld, positions 2663-2711]
CCTTTGACGTTGGAGTCCACGTTCTTT
[37 nt withheld, positions 2739-2775]
ACCCTATCTCGGTCTATTCTTTTGATTTATAAGGGATTTTGCCGATTTCGGCCTATTGGTTAAAAAATGA
GCTGATTTAACAAAAATTTAACGCGAATTAATTCTGTGGAATGTGTGTCAGTTAGGGTGTGGAAAGTCCC
CAGGCTCCCCAGCAGGCAGAAGTATGCAAAGCATGCATCTCAATTAGTCAGCAACCAGGTGTGGAAAGTC
CCCAGGCTCCCCAGCAGGCAGAAGTATGCAAAGCATGCATCTCAATTAGTCAGCAACCATAGTCCCGCCC
CTAACTCCGCCCATCCCGCCCCTAACTCCGCCCAGTTCCGCCCATTCTCCGCCCCATGGCTGACTAATTT
TTTTTATTTATGCAGAGGCCGAGGCCGCCTCTGCCTCTGAGCTATTCCAGAAGTAGTGAGGAGGCTTTTT
TGGAGGCCTAGGCTTTTGCAAAAAGCTCCCGGGAGCTTGTATATCCATTTTCGGATCTGATCAAGAGACA
GGATGAAGCTTACCATGACCGAGTACAAGCCCACGGTGCGCCTCGCCACCCGCGACGACGTCCCCAGGGC
CGTACGCACCCTCGCCGCCGCGTTCGCCGACTACCCCGCCACGCGCCACACCGTCGACCCGGACCGCCAC
ATCGAGCGGGTCACCGAGCTGCAAGAACTCTTCCTCACGCGCGTCGGGCTCGACATCGGCAAGGTGTGGG
TCGCGGACGACGGCGCCGCGGTGGCGGTCTGGACCACGCCGGAGAGCGTCGAAGCGGGGGCGGTGTTCGC
CGAGATCGGCCCGCGCATGGCCGAGTTGAGCGGTTCCCGGCTGGCCGCGCAGCAACAGATGGAAGGCCTC
CTGGCGCCGCACCGGCCCAAGGAGCCCGCGTGGTTCCTGGCCACCGTCGGCGTCTCGCCCGACCACCAGG
GCAAGGGTCTGGGCAGCGCCGTCGTGCTCCCCGGAGTGGAGGCGGCCGAGCGCGCCGGGGTGCCCGCCTT
CCTGGAGACCTCCGCGCCCCGCAACCTCCCCTTCTACGAGCGGCTCGGCTTCACCGTCACCGCCGACGTC
GAGGTGCCCGAAGGACCGCGCACCTGGTGCATGACCCGCAAGCCCGGTGCCTGACGCCCGCCCCACGACC
CGCAGCGCCCGACCGAAAGGAGCGCACGACCCCATGCATCGAAATGACCGACCAAGCGACGCCCAACCTG
CCATCACGAGATTTCGATTCCACCGCCGCCTTCTATGAAAGGTTGGGCTTCGGAATCGTTTTCCGGGACG
CCGGCTGGATGATCCTCCAGCGCGGGGATCTCATGCTGGAGTTCTTCGCCCACCCCAACTTGTTTATTGC
AGCTTATAATGGTTACAAATAAAGCAATAGCATCACAAATTTCACAAATAAAGCATTTTTTTCACTGCAT
TCTAGTTGTGGTTTGTCCAAACTCATCAATGTATCTTATCATGTCTGTATACCGTCGACCTCTAGCTAGA
GCTTGGCGTAATCATGGTCATAGCTGTTTCCTGTGTGAAATTGTTATCCGCTCACAATTCCACACAACAT
ACGAGCCGGAAGCATAAAGTGTAAAGCCTGGGGTGCCTAATGAGTGAGCTAACTCACATTAATTGCGTTG
CGCTCACTGCCCGCTTTCCAGTCGGGAAACCTGTCGTGCCAGCTGCATTAATGAATCGGCCAACGCGCGG
GGAGAGGCGGTTTGCGTATTGGGCGCTCTTCCGCTTCCTCGCTCACTGACTCGCTGCGCTCGGTCGTTCG
GCTGCGGCGAGCGGTATCAGCTCACTCAAAGGCGGTAATACGGTTATCCACAGAATCAGGGGATAACGCA
GGAAAGAACATGTGAGCAAAAGGCCAGCAAAAGGCCAGGAACCGTAAAAAGGCCGCGTTGCTGGCGTTTT
TCCATAGGCTCCGCCCCCCTGACGAGCATCACAAAAATCGACGCTCAAGTCAGAGGTGGCGAAACCCGAC
AGGACTATAAAGATACCAGGCGTTTCCCCCTGGAAGCTCCCTCGTGCGCTCTCCTGTTCCGACCCTGCCG
CTTACCGGATACCTGTCCGCCTTTCTCCCTTCGGGAAGCGTGGCGCTTTCTCATAGCTCACGCTGTAGGT
ATCTCAGTTCGGTGTAGGTCGTTCGCTCCAAGCTGGGCTGTGTGCACGAACCCCCCGTTCAGCCCGACCG
CTGCGCCTTATCCGGTAACTATCGTCTTGAGTCCAACCCGGTAAGACACGACTTATCGCCACTGGCAGCA
GCCACTGGTAACAGGATTAGCAGAGCGAGGTATGTAGGCGGTGCTACAGAGTTCTTGAAGTGGTGGCCTA
ACTACGGCTACACTAGAAGAACAGTATTTGGTATCTGCGCTCTGCTGAAGCCAGTTACCTTCGGAAAAAG
AGTTGGTAGCTCTTGATCCGGCAAACAAACCACCGCTGGTAGCGGTGGTTTTTTTGTTTGCAAGCAGCAG
ATTACGCGCAGAAAAAAAGGATCTCAAGAAGATCCTTTGATCTTTTCTACGGGGTCTGACGCTCAGTGGA
ACGAAAACTCACGTTAAGGGATTTTGGTCATGAGATTATCAAAAAGGATCTTCACCTAGATCCTTTTAAA
TTAAAAATGAAGTTTTAAATCAATCTAAAGTATATATGAGTAAACTTGGTCTGACAGTTACCAATGCTTA
ATCAGTGAGGCACCTATCTCAGCGATCTGTCTATTTCGTTCATCCATAGTTGCCTGACTCCCCGTCGTGT
AGATAACTACGATACGGGAGGGCTTACCATCTGGCCCCAGTGCTGCAATGATACCGCGAGACCCACGCTC
ACCGGCTCCAGATTTATCAGCAATAAACCAGCCAGCCGGAAGGGCCGAGCGCAGAAGTGGTCCTGCAACT
TTATCCGCCTCCATCCAGTCTATTAATTGTTGCCGGGAAGCTAGAGTAAGTAGTTCGCCAGTTAATAGTT
TGCGCAACGTTGTTGCCATTGCTACAGGCATCGTGGTGTCACGCTCGTCGTTTGGTATGGCTTCATTCAG
CTCCGGTTCCCAACGATCAAGGCGAGTTACATGATCCCCCATGTTGTGCAAAAAAGCGGTTAGCTCCTTC
GGTCCTCCGATCGTTGTCAGAAGTAAGTTGGCCGCAGTGTTATCACTCATGGTTATGGCAGCACTGCATA
ATTCTCTTACTGTCATGCCATCCGTAAGATGCTTTTCTGTGACTGGTGAGTACTCAACCAAGTCATTCTG
AGAATAGTGTATGCGGCGACCGAGTTGCTCTTGCCCGGCGTCAATACGGGATAATACCGCGCCACATAGC
AGAACTTTAAAAGTGCTCATCATTGGAAAACGTTCTTCGGGGCGAAAACTCTCAAGGATCTTACCGCTGT
TGAGATCCAGTTCGATGTAACCCACTCGTGCACCCAACTGATCTTCAGCATCTTTTACTTTCACCAGCGT
TTCTGGGTGAGCAAAAACAGGAAGGCAAAATGCCGCAAAAAAGGGAATAAGGGCGACACGGAAATGTTGA
ATACTCATACTCTTCCTTTTTCAATATTATTGAAGCATTTATCAGGGTTATTGTCTCATGAGCGGATACA
TATTTGAATGTATTTAGAAAAATAAACAAATAGGGGTTCCGCGCACATTTCCCCGAAAAGTGCCACCTGA
CGTC
Features (pLannotate 1.2.2; 23 found; start..end, strand, type, name):
     28..80      -  misc_feature   bom (fragment): basis of mobility region from pBR322
    235..614     +  enhancer       CMV enhancer: human cytomegalovirus immediate early enhancer
    615..818     +  promoter       CMV promoter: human cytomegalovirus (CMV) immediate early promoter
    820..839     +  promoter       PLtetO-1 promoter (fragment): modified phage lambda PL promoter with tet operator sites (Lutz and Bujard, 1997)
    841..860     +  promoter       PLtetO-1 promoter (fragment): modified phage lambda PL promoter with tet operator sites (Lutz and Bujard, 1997)
    868..901     +  promoter       TRE3GV promoter (fragment): 3rd-generation Tet-responsive promoter that can be activated by binding of Tet-On® 3G, optimized for retroviral and lentiviral vectors
    996..1703    +  CDS            mCherry: mCherry is a basic (constitutively fluorescent) red fluorescent protein published in 2004, derived from Discosoma sp.. It is reported to be a very rapidly-maturing monomer with low acid sensitivity.
   1719..1745    +  CDS            3xHA (fragment): three tandem HA epitope tags
   1752..2130    +  CDS            H2B (fragment): human histone H2B; HIST1H2BJ
   2176..2400    +  polyA_signal   bGH poly(A) signal: bovine growth hormone polyadenylation signal
   2404..2425    +  promoter       SV40 promoter (fragment): SV40 enhancer and early promoter
   2446..2874    +  rep_origin     f1 ori (sequence partly withheld): f1 bacteriophage origin of replication; arrow indicates direction of (+) strand synthesis
   2888..3217    +  promoter       SV40 promoter: SV40 enhancer and early promoter
   3280..3879    +  CDS            PuroR: puromycin N-acetyltransferase; pac from Streptomyces alboniger; confers resistance to puromycin
   3939..4097    +  CDS            ble (fragment): BLE_KLEPN - Experimental evidence at protein level: Swiss-Prot protein existence level 1. Binding protein with a strong affinity to the bleomycin family of antibiotics. Binds to CL990; an antimitotic-antibiotic compound. From Klebsiella pneumoniae.
   4092..4213    +  polyA_signal   SV40 poly(A) signal: SV40 polyadenylation signal
   4286..4302    -  protein_bind   lac operator: The lac repressor binds to the lac operator to inhibit transcription in E. coli. This inhibition can be relieved by adding lactose or isopropyl-β-D-thiogalactopyranoside (IPTG). lac repressor encoded by lacI
   4310..4340    -  promoter       lac promoter: promoter for the E. coli lac operon
   4355..4376    -  protein_bind   CAP binding site: CAP binding activates transcription in the presence of cAMP. E. coli catabolite activator protein
   4389..4481    -  CDS            lacI (fragment): lac repressor; lacI; The lac repressor binds to the lac operator to inhibit transcription in E. coli. This inhibition can be relieved by adding lactose or isopropyl-β-D-thiogalactopyranoside (IPTG).
   4664..5252    -  rep_origin     ori: high-copy-number ColE1/pMB1/pBR322/pUC origin of replication
   5423..6283    -  CDS            AmpR: β-lactamase; bla; confers resistance to ampicillin, carbenicillin, and related antibiotics
   6284..6388    -  promoter       AmpR promoter: bla
