[The description below was written by a language model from this plasmid's Addgene catalogue record and pLannotate feature annotations shown in this document.]
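Description:
mCherry_HA_H2B is a mammalian expression plasmid of about 6.4 kb that produces a red fluorescent, HA-tagged histone. Its stated purpose is to anchor mCherry carrying a single HA epitope to chromatin in the nucleus. The depositor lists the backbone only tentatively as pcDNA4/TO. The feature table is broadly consistent with that: the CMV enhancer and immediate-early promoter are followed by two short tet operator-like matches, the arrangement expected of a CMV/TO promoter. Such a promoter is constitutive in ordinary cells and becomes tetracycline-regulated only where Tet repressor is present.

The open reading frame runs from mCherry through a short segment annotated as a fragment of 3xHA, whose length fits the single HA copy described in the catalogue entry, into human histone H2B (HIST1H2BJ). It is terminated by the bovine growth hormone polyadenylation signal.

In bacteria the plasmid is maintained through a high-copy ColE1/pUC-type origin and selected with ampicillin via β-lactamase; an f1 origin is also present. For mammalian selection, an SV40 early promoter drives a puromycin N-acetyltransferase gene followed by the SV40 poly(A) signal. Only a fragment of a bleomycin-family resistance gene (ble) lies downstream, suggesting that the backbone's original marker was replaced by puromycin resistance, although the record does not state this.

Because H2B is incorporated into nucleosomes, the fusion displays the HA tag at a fixed, easily visualised nuclear location. In the associated work on protein manipulation through single copies of short peptide tags, such a construct would plausibly serve as a chromatin-localised bait to test whether HA-binding reagents recognise the tag in cells, although the record does not describe specific assays.
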