Addgene plasmid #244054: mCherry_HA_H2B
Purpose: anchoring mCherry-1x HA to the chromatin/nucleus
Depositing lab: Markus Affolter. Depositing organization: University of Basel. Publication: Protein manipulation using single copies of short peptide tags in cultured cells and in Drosophila melanogaster. Vigano MA, Ell CM, Kustermann MMM, Aguilar G, Matsuda S, Zhao N, Stasevich TJ, Affolter M, Pyrowolakis G. Development. 2021 Mar 16;148(6):dev191700. doi: 10.1242/dev.191700. PubMed 33593816.
Backbone
  Vector backbone: pcDNA4TO?
  Vector type: Mammalian Expression
Growth in bacteria
  Bacterial resistance: Ampicillin, 100 μg/mL
  Growth temperature: 37°C
  Growth strain: DH5alpha
  Copy number: High Copy
Gene/Insert
  Gene/Insert name: mCherry-HA-HIST1H2BJ
  Species: H. sapiens (human)
  Tag / fusion protein: mCherry-HA (N terminal on insert)
  Cloning method: Restriction Enzyme; 5′ cloning site Unknown (unknown if destroyed)
Terms and licenses: Academic/Nonprofit Terms; Industry Terms: Not Available to Industry
How to cite: mCherry_HA_H2B was a gift from Markus Affolter (Addgene plasmid # 244054 ; http://n2t.net/addgene:244054 ; RRID:Addgene_244054)
